>Addgene plasmid #127365 | R4pGWB601_UBQ10p-BirA(R118G)-YFP-NLS | addgene full sequence | sequence record 246288 | Addgene NGS Result
CCAAGTTTGTACAAAAAAGCAGGCTCCGCGGCCGCATGGGCAAGCCCATCCCCAACCCCCTGCTGGGCCT
GGACAGCACCGCTAGCAAGGATAACACCGTGCCCCTGAAACTGATTGCTCTGCTGGCTAATGGCGAGTTC
CATAGTGGCGAACAGCTGGGAGAAACCCTGGGCATGTCCAGGGCCGCTATCAACAAGCACATTCAGACTC
TGCGCGACTGGGGCGTGGACGTGTTCACCGTGCCCGGAAAGGGCTACTCTCTGCCCGAGCCTATCCAGCT
GCTGAACGCTAAACAGATTCTGGGACAGCTGGACGGCGGGAGCGTGGCAGTCCTGCCTGTGATCGACTCC
ACCAATCAGTACCTGCTGGATCGAATCGGCGAGCTGAAGAGTGGGGATGCTTGCATTGCAGAATATCAGC
AGGCAGGAAGAGGAGGGAGAGGGAGGAAATGGTTCTCTCCTTTTGGAGCTAACCTGTACCTGAGTATGTT
TTGGCGCCTGGAGCAGGGACCAGCAGCAATCGGCCTGAGCCTGGTCATCGGAATTGTCATGGCAGAAGTG
CTGCGAAAGCTGGGAGCAGACAAGGTGCGAGTCAAATGGCCCAATGACCTGTATCTGCAGGATAGAAAGC
TGGCAGGCATCCTGGTGGAGCTGACCGGAAAAACAGGCGATGCTGCACAGATCGTCATTGGCGCCGGGAT
TAACATGGCTATGAGGCGCGTGGAGGAAAGCGTGGTCAATCAGGGCTGGATCACACTGCAGGAAGCAGGG
ATTAACCTGGACAGGAATACTCTGGCCGCTATGCTGATCCGAGAGCTGCGGGCAGCCCTGGAACTGTTCG
AGCAGGAAGGCCTGGCTCCATATCTGTCACGGTGGGAGAAGCTGGATAACTTCATCAATAGACCCGTGAA
GCTGATCATTGGGGACAAAGAGATTTTCGGGATTAGCCGGGGAATTGATAAACAGGGAGCCCTGCTGCTG
GAACAGGACGGAATTATCAAACCCTGGATGGGCGGAGAAATCAGTCTGCGGTCTGCCGAAAAGGGAGGCG
GTGGAAGCGGCGGAGGTTCCATGGTGAGCAAGGGCGAGGAGCTGTTCACCGGGGTGGTGCCCATCCTGGT
CGAGCTGGACGGCGACGTAAACGGCCACAAGTTCAGCGTGTCCGGCGAGGGCGAGGGCGATGCCACCTAC
GGCAAGCTGACCCTGAAGTTCATCTGCACCACCGGCAAGCTGCCCGTGCCCTGGCCCACCCTCGTGACCA
CCTTCGGCTACGGCCTGCAGTGCTTCGCCCGCTACCCCGACCACATGAAGCAGCACGACTTCTTCAAGTC
CGCCATGCCCGAAGGCTACGTCCAGGAGCGCACCATCTTCTTCAAGGACGACGGCAACTACAAGACCCGC
GCCGAGGTGAAGTTCGAGGGCGACACCCTGGTGAACCGCATCGAGCTGAAGGGCATCGACTTCAAGGAGG
ACGGCAACATCCTGGGGCACAAGCTGGAGTACAACTACAACAGCCACAACGTCTATATCATGGCCGACAA
GCAGAAGAACGGCATCAAGGTGAACTTCAAGATCCGCCACAACATCGAGGACGGCAGCGTGCAGCTCGCC
GACCACTACCAGCAGAACACCCCCATCGGCGACGGCCCCGTGCTGCTGCCCGACAACCACTACCTGAGCT
ACCAGTCCGCCCTGAGCAAAGACCCCAACGAGAAGCGCGATCACATGGTCCTGCTGGAGTTCGTGACCGC
CGCCGGGATCACTCTCGGCATGGACGAGCTGTACAAGGCTTCGGATCCAAAAAAGAAGAGAAAGGTATAG
AAGGGTGGGCGCGCCGACCCAGCTTTCTTGTACAAAGTGGTTGATAACAGCGCTTAGAGCTCGAATTTCC
CCGATCGTTCAAACATTTGGCAATAAAGTTTCTTAAGATTGAATCCTGTTGCCGGTCTTGCGATGATTAT
CATATAATTTCTGTTGAATTACGTTAAGCATGTAATAATTAACATGTAATGCATGACGTTATTTATGAGA
TGGGTTTTTATGATTAGAGTCCCGCAATTATACATTTAATACGCGATAGAAAACAAAATATAGCGCGCAA
ACTAGGATAAATTATCGCGCGCGGTGTCATCTATGTTACTAGATCGGGAATTGGTTCCGGAACCAATTCG
TAATCATGTCATAGCTGTTTCCTGTGTGAAATTGTTATCCGCTCACAATTCCACACAACATACGAGCCGG
AAGCATAAAGTGTAAAGCCTGGGGTGCCTAATGAGTGAGCTAACTCACATTAGGCTGAATTAGGCGCGCC
TATTTCTATTAATTCCCGATCTAGTAACATAGATGACACCGCGCGCGATAATTTATCCTAGTTTGCGCGC
TATATTTTGTTTTCTATCGCGTATTAAATGTATAATTGCGGGACTCTAATCATAAAAACCCATCTCATAA
ATAACGTCATGCATTACATGTTAATTATTACATGCTTAACGTAATTCAACAGAAATTATATGATAATCAT
CGCAAGACCGGCAACAGGATTCAATCTTAAGAAACTTTATTGCCAAATGTTTGAACGATCGGGGAAATTC
GAGCTGGGGACGTCCCCAGCTCGGTACCCCCTCCTGGGCACGGTCGTACGCGATCCGCCGCGGTTCCACC
TCACCATTGCGGGTATGCCAGTTGAGTTCGATGAGTTCCCGTACCAGCTCCAACTCGGGCGATGCCACGC
GCACTCCGTTCAGATCTCGGTGACGGGCAGGACCGGACGGGGCGGTACCGGCAGGCTGAAGTCCAGCTGC
CAGAAACCCACGTCATGCCAGTTCCCGTGCTTGAAGCCGGCCGCCCGCAGCATGCCGCGGGGGGCATATC
CGAGCGCCTCGTGCATGCGCACGCTCGGGTCGTTGGGCAGCCCGATGACAGCGACCACGCTCTTGAAGCC
CTGTGCCTCCAGGGACTTCAGCAGGTGGGTGTAGAGCGTGGAGCCCAGTCCCGTCCGCTGGTGGCGGGGG
GAGACGTACACGGTCGACTCGGCCGTCCAGTCGTAGGCGTTGCGTGCCTTCCAGGGGCCCGCGTAGGCGA
TGCCGGCGACCTCGCCGTCCACCTCGGCGACGAGCCAGGGATAGCGCTCCCGCAGACGGACGAGGTCGTC
CGTCCACTCCTGCGGTTCCTGCGGCTCGGTACGGAAGTTGACCGTGCTTGTCTCGATGTAGTGGTTGACG
ATGGTGCAGACCGCCGGCATGTCCGCCTCGGTGGCACGGCGGATGTCGGCCGGGCGTCGTTCTGGGCTCA
TATCTTATTGCCCCCCGGGATCAGATCTGGATTGAGAGTGAATATGAGACTCTAATTGGATACCGAGGGG
AATTTATGGAACGTCAGTGGAGCATTTTTGACAAGAAATATTTGCTAGCTGATAGTGACCTTAGGCGACT
TTTGAACGCGCAATAATGGTTTCTGACGTATGTGCTTAGCTCATTAAACTCCAGAAACCCGCGGCTGAGT
GGCTCCTTCAACGTTGCGGTTCTGTCAGTTCCAAACGTAAAACGGCTTGTCCCGCGTCATCGGCGGGGGT
CATAACGTGACTCCCTTAATTCTCCGCTCATGATCTTGATCCCCTGCGCCATCAGATCCTTGGCGGCAAG
AAAGCCATCCAGTTTACTTTGCAGGGCTTCCCAACCTTACCAGAGGGCGCCCCAGCTGGCAATTCCGGTT
CGCTTGCTGTCCATAAAACCGCCCAGTCTAGCTATCGCCATGTAAGCCCACTGCAAGCTACCTGCTTTCT
CTTTGCGCTTGCGTTTTCCCTTGTCCAGATAGCCCAGTAGCTGACATTCATCCGGGGTCAGCACCGTTTC
TGCGGACTGGCTTTCTACGTGTTCCGCTTCCTTTAGCAGCCCTTGCGCCCTGAGTGCTTGCGGCAGCGTG
AAGCTGATCCGTCGAGATTAATAGAAATAAATTCAGCCTAATTCGGCGTTAATTCAGTACATTAAAAACG
TCCGCAATGTGTTATTAAGTTGTCTAAGCGTCAATTTGTTTACACCACAATATATCCTGCCACCAGCCAG
CCAACAGCTCCCCGACCGGCAGCTCGGCACAAAATCACCACTCGATACAGGCAGCCCATCAGTCCGGGAC
GGCGTCAGCGGGAGAGCCGTTGTAAGGCGGCAGACTTTGCTCATGTTACCGATGCTATTCGGAAGAACGG
CAACTAAGCTGCCGGGTTTGAAACACGGATGATCTCGCGGAGGGTAGCATGTTGATTGTAACGATGACAG
AGCGTTGCTGCCTGTGATCAATTCGGGCACGAACCCAGTGGACATAAGCCTGTTCGGTTCGTAAGCTGTA
ATGCAAGTAGCGTATGCGCTCACGCAACTGGTCCAGAACCTTGACCGAACGCAGCGGTGGTAACGGCGCA
GTGGCGGTTTTCATGGCTTGTTATGACTGTTTTTTTGGGGTACAGTCTATGCCTCGGGCATCCAAGCAGC
AAGCGCGTTACGCCGTGGGTCGATGTTTGATGTTATGGAGCAGCAACGATGTTACGCAGCAGGGCAGTCG
CCCTAAAACAAAGTTAAACATCATGGGGGAAGCGGTGATCGCCGAAGTATCGACTCAACTATCAGAGGTA
GTTGGCGTCATCGAGCGCCATCTCGAACCGACGTTGCTGGCCGTACATTTGTACGGCTCCGCAGTGGATG
GCGGCCTGAAGCCACACAGTGATATTGATTTGCTGGTTACGGTGACCGTAAGGCTTGATGAAACAACGCG
GCGAGCTTTGATCAACGACCTTTTGGAAACTTCGGCTTCCCCTGGAGAGAGCGAGATTCTCCGCGCTGTA
GAAGTCACCATTGTTGTGCACGACGACATCATTCCGTGGCGTTATCCAGCTAAGCGCGAACTGCAATTTG
GAGAATGGCAGCGCAATGACATTCTTGCAGGTATCTTCGAGCCAGCCACGATCGACATTGATCTGGCTAT
CTTGCTGACAAAAGCAAGAGAACATAGCGTTGCCTTGGTAGGTCCAGCGGCGGAGGAACTCTTTGATCCG
GTTCCTGAACAGGATCTATTTGAGGCGCTAAATGAAACCTTAACGCTATGGAACTCGCCGCCCGACTGGG
CTGGCGATGAGCGAAATGTAGTGCTTACGTTGTCCCGCATTTGGTACAGCGCAGTAACCGGCAAAATCGC
GCCGAAGGATGTCGCTGCCGACTGGGCAATGGAGCGCCTGCCGGCCCAGTATCAGCCCGTCATACTTGAA
GCTAGACAGGCTTATCTTGGACAAGAAGAAGATCGCTTGGCCTCGCGCGCAGATCAGTTGGAAGAATTTG
TCCACTACGTGAAAGGCGAGATCACCAAGGTAGTCGGCAAATAATGTCTAGCTAGAAATTCGTTCAAGCC
GACGCCGCTTCGCGGCGCGGCTTAACTCAAGCGTTAGATGCACTAAGCACATAATTGCTCACAGCCAAAC
TATCAGGTCAAGTCTGCTTTTATTATTTTTAAGCGTGCATAATAAGCCCTACACAAATTGGGAGATATAT
CATGCATGACCAAAATCCCTTAACGTGAGTTTTCGTTCCACTGAGCGTCAGACCCCGTAGAAAAGATCAA
AGGATCTTCTTGAGATCCTTTTTTTCTGCGCGTAATCTGCTGCTTGCAAACAAAAAAACCACCGCTACCA
GCGGTGGTTTGTTTGCCGGATCAAGAGCTACCAACTCTTTTTCCGAAGGTAACTGGCTTCAGCAGAGCGC
AGATACCAAATACTGTCCTTCTAGTGTAGCCGTAGTTAGGCCACCACTTCAAGAACTCTGTAGCACCGCC
TACATACCTCGCTCTGCTAATCCTGTTACCAGTGGCTGCTGCCAGTGGCGATAAGTCGTGTCTTACCGGG
TTGGACTCAAGACGATAGTTACCGGATAAGGCGCAGCGGTCGGGCTGAACGGGGGGTTCGTGCACACAGC
CCAGCTTGGAGCGAACGACCTACACCGAACTGAGATACCTACAGCGTGAGCTATGAGAAAGCGCCACGCT
TCCCGAAGGGAGAAAGGCGGACAGGTATCCGGTAAGCGGCAGGGTCGGAACAGGAGAGCGCACGAGGGAG
CTTCCAGGGGGAAACGCCTGGTATCTTTATAGTCCTGTCGGGTTTCGCCACCTCTGACTTGAGCGTCGAT
TTTTGTGATGCTCGTCAGGGGGGCGGAGCCTATGGAAAAACGCCAGCAACGCGGCCTTTTTACGGTTCCT
GGCCTTTTGCTGGCCTTTTGCTCACATGTTCTTTCCTGCGTTATCCCCTGATTCTGTGGATAACCGTATT
ACCGCCTTTGAGTGAGCTGATACCGCTCGCCGCAGCCGAACGACCGAGCGCAGCGAGTCAGTGAGCGAGG
AAGCGGAAGAGCGCCTGATGCGGTATTTTCTCCTTACGCATCTGTGCGGTATTTCACACCGCATATGGTG
CACTCTCAGTACAATCTGCTCTGATGCCGCATAGTTAAGCCAGTATACACTCCGCTATCGCTACGTGACT
GGGTCATGGCTGCGCCCCGACACCCGCCAACACCCGCTGACGCGCCCTGACGGGCTTGTCTGCTCCCGGC
ATCCGCTTACAGACAAGCTGTGACCGTCTCCGGGAGCTGCATGTGTCAGAGGTTTTCACCGTCATCACCG
AAACGCGCGAGGCAGGGTGCCTTGATGTGGGCGCCGGCGGTCGAGTGGCGACGGCGCGGCTTGTCCGCGC
CCTGGTAGATTGCCTGGCCGTAGGCCAGCCATTTTTGAGCGGCCAGCGGCCGCGATAGGCCGACGCGAAG
CGGCGGGGCGTAGGGAGCGCAGCGACCGAAGGGTAGGCGCTTTTTGCAGCTCTTCGGCTGTGCGCTGGCC
AGACAGTTATGCACAGGCCAGGCGGGTTTTAAGAGTTTTAATAAGTTTTAAAGAGTTTTAGGCGGAAAAA
TCGCCTTTTTTCTCTTTTATATCAGTCACTTACATGTGTGACCGGTTCCCAATGTACGGCTTTGGGTTCC
CAATGTACGGGTTCCGGTTCCCAATGTACGGCTTTGGGTTCCCAATGTACGTGCTATCCACAGGAAAGAG
ACCTTTTCGACCTTTTTCCCCTGCTAGGGCAATTTGCCCTAGCATCTGCTCCGTACATTAGGAACCGGCG
GATGCTTCGCCCTCGATCAGGTTGCGGTAGCGCATGACTAGGATCGGGCCAGCCTGCCCCGCCTCCTCCT
TCAAATCGTACTCCGGCAGGTCATTTGACCCGATCAGCTTGCGCACGGTGAAACAGAACTTCTTGAACTC
TCCGGCGCTGCCACTGCGTTCGTAGATCGTCTTGAACAACCATCTGGCTTCTGCCTTGCCTGCGGCGCGG
CGTGCCAGGCGGTAGAGAAAACGGCCGATGCCGGGATCGATCAAAAAGTAATCGGGGTGAACCGTCAGCA
CGTCCGGGTTCTTGCCTTCTGTGATCTCGCGGTACATCCAATCAGCTAGCTCGATCTCGATGTACTCCGG
CCGCCCGGTTTCGCTCTTTACGATCTTGTAGCGGCTAATCAAGGCTTCACCCTCGGATACCGTCACCAGG
CGGCCGTTCTTGGCCTTCTTCGTACGCTGCATGGCAACGTGCGTGGTGTTTAACCGAATGCAGGTTTCTA
CCAGGTCGTCTTTCTGCTTTCCGCCATCGGCTCGCCGGCAGAACTTGAGTACGTCCGCAACGTGTGGACG
GAACACGCGGCCGGGCTTGTCTCCCTTCCCTTCCCGGTATCGGTTCATGGATTCGGTTAGATGGGAAACC
GCCATCAGTACCAGGTCGTAATCCCACACACTGGCCATGCCGGCCGGCCCTGCGGAAACCTCTACGTGCC
CGTCTGGAAGCTCGTAGCGGATCACCTCGCCAGCTCGTCGGTCACGCTTCGACAGACGGAAAACGGCCAC
GTCCATGATGCTGCGACTATCGCGGGTGCCCACGTCATAGAGCATCGGAACGAAAAAATCTGGTTGCTCG
TCGCCCTTGGGCGGCTTCCTAATCGACGGCGCACCGGCTGCCGGCGGTTGCCGGGATTCTTTGCGGATTC
GATCAGCGGCCGCTTGCCACGATTCACCGGGGCGTGCTTCTGCCTCGATGCGTTGCCGCTGGGCGGCCTG
CGCGGCCTTCAACTTCTCCACCAGGTCATCACCCAGCGCCGCGCCGATTTGTACCGGGCCGGATGGTTTG
CGACCGCTCACGCCGATTCCTCGGGCTTGGGGGTTCCAGTGCCATTGCAGGGCCGGCAGACAACCCAGCC
GCTTACGCCTGGCCAACCGCCCGTTCCTCCACACATGGGGCATTCCACGGCGTCGGTGCCTGGTTGTTCT
TGATTTTCCATGCCGCCTCCTTTAGCCGCTAAAATTCATCTACTCATTTATTCATTTGCTCATTTACTCT
GGTAGCTGCGCGATGTATTCAGATAGCAGCTCGGTAATGGTCTTGCCTTGGCGTACCGCGTACATCTTCA
GCTTGGTGTGATCCTCCGCCGGCAACTGAAAGTTGACCCGCTTCATGGCTGGCGTGTCTGCCAGGCTGGC
CAACGTTGCAGCCTTGCTGCTGCGTGCGCTCGGACGGCCGGCACTTAGCGTGTTTGTGCTTTTGCTCATT
TTCTCTTTACCTCATTAACTCAAATGAGTTTTGATTTAATTTCAGCGGCCAGCGCCTGGACCTCGCGGGC
AGCGTCGCCCTCGGGTTCTGATTCAAGAACGGTTGTGCCGGCGGCGGCAGTGCCTGGGTAGCTCACGCGC
TGCGTGATACGGGACTCAAGAATGGGCAGCTCGTACCCGGCCAGCGCCTCGGCAACCTCACCGCCGATGC
GCGTGCCTTTGATCGCCCGCGACACGACAAAGGCCGCTTGTAGCCTTCCATCCGTGACCTCAATGCGCTG
CTTAACCAGCTCCACCAGGTCGGCGGTGGCCCATATGTCGTAAGGGCTTGGCTGCACCGGAATCAGCACG
AAGTCGGCTGCCTTGATCGCGGACACAGCCAAGTCCGCCGCCTGGGGCGCTCCGTCGATCACTACGAAGT
CGCGCCGGCCGATGGCCTTCACGTCGCGGTCAATCGTCGGGCGGTCGATGCCGACAACGGTTAGCGGTTG
ATCTTCCCGCACGGCCGCCCAATCGCGGGCACTGCCCTGGGGATCGGAATCGACTAACAGAACATCGGCC
CCGGCGAGTTGCAGGGCGCGGGCTAGATGGGTTGCGATGGTCGTCTTGCCTGACCCGCCTTTCTGGTTAA
GTACAGCGATAACCTTCATGCGTTCCCCTTGCGTATTTGTTTATTTACTCATCGCATCATATACGCAGCG
ACCGCATGACGCAAGCTGTTTTACTCAAATACACATCACCTTTTTAGACGGCGGCGCTCGGTTTCTTCAG
CGGCCAAGCTGGCCGGCCAGGCCGCCAGCTTGGCATCAGACAAACCGGCCAGGATTTCATGCAGCCGCAC
GGTTGAGACGTGCGCGGGCGGCTCGAACACGTACCCGGCCGCGATCATCTCCGCCTCGATCTCTTCGGTA
ATGAAAAACGGTTCGTCCTGGCCGTCCTGGTGCGGTTTCATGCTTGTTCCTCTTGGCGTTCATTCTCGGC
GGCCGCCAGGGCGTCGGCCTCGGTCAATGCGTCCTCACGGAAGGCACCGCGCCGCCTGGCCTCGGTGGGC
GTCACTTCCTCGCTGCGCTCAAGTGCGCGGTACAGGGTCGAGCGATGCACGCCAAGCAGTGCAGCCGCCT
CTTTCACGGTGCGGCCTTCCTGGTCGATCAGCTCGCGGGCGTGCGCGATCTGTGCCGGGGTGAGGGTAGG
GCGGGGGCCAAACTTCACGCCTCGGGCCTTGGCGGCCTCGCGCCCGCTCCGGGTGCGGTCGATGATTAGG
GAACGCTCGAACTCGGCAATGCCGGCGAACACGGTCAACACCATGCGGCCGGCCGGCGTGGTGGTGTCGG
CCCACGGCTCTGCCAGGCTACGCAGGCCCGCGCCGGCCTCCTGGATGCGCTCGGCAATGTCCAGTAGGTC
GCGGGTGCTGCGGGCCAGGCGGTCTAGCCTGGTCACTGTCACAACGTCGCCAGGGCGTAGGTGGTCAAGC
ATCCTGGCCAGCTCCGGGCGGTCGCGCCTGGTGCCGGTGATCTTCTCGGAAAACAGCTTGGTGCAGCCGG
CCGCGTGCAGTTCGGCCCGTTGGTTGGTCAAGTCCTGGTCGTCGGTGCTGACGCGGGCATAGCCCAGCAG
GCCAGCGGCGGCGCTCTTGTTCATGGCGTAATGTCTCCGGTTCTAGTCGCAAGTATTCTACTTTATGCGA
CTAAAACACGCGACAAGAAAACGCCAGGAAAAGGGCAGGGCGGCAGCCTGTCGCGTAACTTAGGACTTGT
GCGACATGTCGTTTTCAGAAGACGGCTGCACTGAACGTCAGAAGCCGACTGCACTATAGCAGCGGAGGGG
TTGGATCAAAGTACTTTGATCCCGAGGGGAACCCTGTGGTTGGCATGCACATACAAATGGACGAACGGAT
AAACCTTTTCACGCCCTTTTAAATATCCGATTATTCTAATAAACGCTCTTTTCTCTTAGGTTTACCCGCC
AATATATCCTGTCAAACACTGATAGTTTAAACTGAAGGCGGGAAACGACAATCTGATCCAAGCTCAAGCT
GCTCTAGCATTCGCCATTCAGGCTGCGCAACTGTTGGGAAGGGCGATCGGTGCGGGCCTCTTCGCTATTA
CGCCAGCTGGCGAAAGGGGGATGTGCTGCAAGGCGATTAAGTTGGGTAACGCCAGGGTTTTCCCAGTCAC
GACGTTGTAAAACGACGGCCAGTGCCAAGCTTGTGGATCCCCCATCACAACTTTGTATAGAAAAGTTGGC
TCCGAATTCGCCCTTAGTCTAGCTCAACAGAGCTTTTAACCCAAATTGGTACAATAGAATACAACTTTAG
ATCATAATTCTCAAAAGAAAGAGATTCCTTAGCTATTCTATCTGCCACTCCATTTCCTTCTCGGCTTGTA
TGCACAAGCATAAAATCCTCAAACTTGCTAAGTAGATACTTTATGTCTTGGATAATTGGATTGAGACTTG
ACAAGCATAACTTTCATGTAACCAAAGACACAAGTTGCTGAGAATCCACCTCAAAAATGATCTTCCTATA
ATTGAATCGGGATAATGACAGCACAGCCCATCTAAGAGCCTCCACTTCTACTTCCAGCACGCTTCTTACT
TTTACCACAGCTCTTGCACCTAACCATAACACCTTCCCTGTATGATCGCGAAGCACCCACCCTAAGCCAC
ATTTTAATCCTTCTGTTGGCCATGCCCCATCAAAGTTGCACTTAACCCAAGATTGTGGTGGAGCTTCCCA
TGTTTCTCGTCTGTCCCGACGGTGTTGTGGTTGGTGCTTTCCTTACATTCTGAGCCTCTTTCCTTCTAAT
CCACTCATCTGCATCTTCTTGTGTCCTTACTAATACCTCATTGGTTCCAAATTCCCTCCCTTTAAGCACC
AGCTCGTTTCTGTTCTTCCACAGCCTCCCAAGTATCCAAGGGACTAAAGCCTCCACATTCTTCAGATCAG
GATATTCTTGTTTAAGATGTTGAACTCTATGGAGGTTTGTATGAACTGATGATCTAGGACCGGATAAGTT
CCCTTCTTCATAGCGAACTTATTCAAAGAATGTTTTGTGTATCATTCTTGTTACATTGTTATTAATGAAA
AAATATTATTGGTCATTGGACTGAACACGAGTGTTAAATATGGACCAGGCCCCAAATAAGATCCATTGAT
ATATGAATTAAATAACAAGAATAAATCGAGTCACCAAACCACTTGCCTTTTTTAACGAGACTTGTTCACC
AACTTGATACAAAAGTCATTATCCTATGCAAATCAATAATCATACAAAAATATCCAATAACACTAAAAAA
TTAAAAGAAATGGATAATTTCACAATATGTTATACGATAAAGAAGTTACTTTTCCAAGAAATTCACTGAT
TTTATAAGCCCACTTGCATTAGATAAATGGCAAAAAAAAACAAAAAGGAAAAGAAATAAAGCACGAAGAA
TTCTAGAAAATACGAAATACGCTTCAATGCAGTGGGACCCACGGTTCAATTATTGCCAATTTTCAGCTCC
ACCGTATATTTAAAAAATAAAACGATAATGCTAAAAAAATATAAATCGTAACGATCGTTAAATCTCAACG
GCTGGATCTTATGACGACCGTTAGAAATTGTGGTTGTCGACGAGTCAGTAATAAACGGCGTCAAAGTGGT
TGCAGCCGGCACACACGAGTCGTGTTTATCAACTCAAAGCACAAATACTTTTCCTCAACCTAAAAATAAG
GCAATTAGCCAAAAACAACTTTGCGTGTAAACAACGCTCAATACACGTGTCATTTTATTATTAGCTATTG
CTTCACCGCCTTAGCTTTCTCGTGACCTAGTCGTCCTCGTCTTTTCTTCTTCTTCTTCTATAAAACAATA
CCCAAAGAGCTCTTCTTCTTCACAATTCAGATTTCAATTTCTCAAAATCTTAAAAACTTTCTCTCAATTC
TCTCTACCGTGATCAAGGTAAATTTCTGTGTTCCTTATTCTCTCAAAATCTTCGATTTTGTTTTCGTTCG
ATCCCAATTTCGTATATGTTCTTTGGTTTAGATTCTGTTAATCTTAGATCGAAGACGATTTTCTGGGTTT
GATCGTTAGATATCATCTTAATTCTCGATTAGGGTTTCATAGATATCATCCGATTTGTTCAAATAATTTG
AGTTTTGTCGAATAATTACTCTTCGATTTGTGATTTCTATCTAGATCTGGTGTTAGTTTCTAGTTTGTGC
GATCGAATTTGTCGATTAATCTGAGTTTTTCTGATTAACAGAAGGGCGAATTCGAC
Features (pLannotate 1.2.2; 28 found; start..end, strand, type, name):
      2..22      +  protein_bind   attB1: mutant version of attB; core recombination site for the Gateway® BP reaction BP Clonase™
     99..1043    +  CDS            TurboID: mutant of the E. coli biotin ligase BioID engineered for improved catalytic efficiency (Branon et al., 2018)
   1071..1787    +  CDS            EYFP: EYFP is a basic (constitutively fluorescent) green/yellow fluorescent protein published in 1996, derived from Aequorea victoria. It is reported to be a very rapidly-maturing weak dimer with high acid sensitivity.
   1797..1817    +  CDS            SV40 NLS: nuclear localization signal of SV40 (simian virus 40) large T antigen
   1837..1861    -  protein_bind   attB2: mutant version of attB; recombination site for the Gateway® BP reaction BP Clonase™
   1893..2145    +  terminator     NOS terminator: nopaline synthase terminator and poly(A) signal
   2200..2222    -  protein_bind   lac operator (fragment): The lac repressor binds to the lac operator to inhibit transcription in E. coli. This inhibition can be relieved by adding lactose or isopropyl-β-D-thiogalactopyranoside (IPTG). lac repressor encoded by lacI
   2226..2256    -  promoter       lac promoter: promoter for the E. coli lac operon
   2271..2292    -  protein_bind   CAP binding site: CAP binding activates transcription in the presence of cAMP. E. coli catabolite activator protein
   2328..2580    -  terminator     NOS terminator: nopaline synthase terminator and poly(A) signal
   2612..2725    -  CDS            bah (fragment): BAH_STRHY - Protein inferred from homology: Swiss-Prot protein existence level 3. This protein removes the N-acetyl group from bialaphos as one of the final steps of the bialaphos biosynthetic pathway. From Streptomyces hygroscopicus.
   2740..3291    -  CDS            BlpR: phosphinothricin acetyltransferase; Streptomyces hygroscopicus bar; confers resistance to bialophos or phosphinothricin
   3343..3522    -  promoter       NOS promoter: nopaline synthase promoter
   3602..3931    -  CDS            tnpA (fragment): TN5P_ECOLX - Also known as tnp. Experimental evidence at protein level: Swiss-Prot protein existence level 1. Mediates transposition of transposon Tn5 by a 'cut and paste' mechanism. First, the monomeric transposase binds the 19 bp inverted DNA repeats flanking the transposon. Then, dimerization of the DNA- bound transposase creates a synaptic DNA complex. After nicking of the first DNA strand, excision of the transposon proceeds through a series of intermediates. The transposase then mediates the insertion of the transposon at a new site by strand transfer. The activity of the wild- type tran
   4028..4052    -  misc_feature   LB T-DNA repeat: left border repeat from nopaline C58 T-DNA
   4311..4334    +  promoter       Pc promoter (fragment): intI1 (promoter lies within the coding sequence); class 1 integron promoter
   4510..4566    +  CDS            GmR (fragment): gentamycin acetyltransferase; aacC1; confers resistance to gentamycin
   4577..5364    +  CDS            SmR (fragment): aminoglycoside adenylyltransferase (Murphy, 1985); aadA; confers resistance to spectinomycin and streptomycin
   5610..6198    +  rep_origin     ori: high-copy-number ColE1/pMB1/pBR322/pUC origin of replication
   6384..6524    -  misc_feature   bom: basis of mobility region from pBR322
   6626..6665    -  CDS            rop (fragment): Rop protein, which maintains plasmids at low copy number; rop
   6868..7062    -  rep_origin     pVS1 oriV: origin of replication for the Pseudomonas plasmid pVS1 (Heeb et al., 2000)
   7128..8201    -  CDS            pVS1 RepA: replication protein from the Pseudomonas plasmid pVS1 (Heeb et al., 2000)
   8630..9259    -  CDS            pVS1 StaA: stability protein from the Pseudomonas plasmid pVS1 (Heeb et al., 2000)
   9819..10220   -  CDS            Y4CG_SINFN (fragment): Protein inferred from homology: Swiss-Prot protein existence level 3. From Sinorhizobium fredii (strain NBRC 101917 / NGR234).
  10560..10584   -  misc_feature   RB T-DNA repeat: right border repeat from nopaline C58 T-DNA
  10650..10804   -  CDS            lacZα (fragment): LacZα fragment of β-galactosidase; lacZ fragment
  10828..10848   +  protein_bind   attB4: mutant version of attB; core recombination site for the Gateway® BP reaction BP Clonase™
