[The description below was written by a language model from this plasmid's Addgene catalogue record and pLannotate feature annotations shown in this document.]
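Description:
R4pGWB601_UBQ10p-BirA(R118G)-YFP-NLS is a 12.9 kb plant binary vector built on the R4pGWB601 Gateway backbone for Agrobacterium-mediated T-DNA transfer. It carries a ColE1/pBR322-type origin with the bom mobilisation region for propagation in E. coli. The pVS1 oriV with its RepA and StaA genes provides replication and stable maintenance in Agrobacterium. Bacterial selection is by spectinomycin through an aadA (SmR) gene. Between the nopaline-type left and right T-DNA borders sits a plant selection cassette in which the NOS promoter drives the bar/BlpR phosphinothricin acetyltransferase gene, followed by a NOS terminator, conferring Basta resistance.

The payload was assembled by Gateway recombination. An attB4 site lies just inside the right border and an attB1 site marks the start of the coding insert; this arrangement is consistent with the Arabidopsis UBQ10 promoter occupying the attB4–attB1 interval, although the feature table does not annotate the promoter itself. Between attB1 and attB2 lies the fusion protein: an N-terminal V5 tag, E. coli BirA carrying the R118G mutation (BirA*, human codon-optimised), a GS linker, YFP and an SV40 NLS, terminated by a NOS terminator. The automated annotation labels the ligase ORF as TurboID, but this reflects sequence similarity among BirA-derived ligases; the catalogue record identifies it as the R118G BioID-type enzyme.

R118G makes BirA a promiscuous biotin ligase that labels nearby proteins. The NLS directs the fusion to the nucleus, and YFP allows its expression and localisation to be checked. The UBQ10 promoter gives broad expression in plants. The associated publication concerns proximity labeling in Arabidopsis with TurboID, so this construct plausibly served there as a nuclear BirA* comparison, though the record does not state that role.
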