Addgene plasmid #127365: R4pGWB601_UBQ10p-BirA(R118G)-YFP-NLS
Purpose: Binary vector for expressing nuclear BirA* (R118G)-YFP under the UBQ10 promoter in plants
Depositing lab: Dominique Bergmann. Depositing organization: Stanford University. Publication: Proximity labeling of protein complexes and cell type-specific organellar proteomes in Arabidopsis enabled by TurboID. Mair A, Xu SL, Branon TC, Ting AY, Bergmann DC. Elife. 2019 Sep 19;8. pii: 47864. doi: 10.7554/eLife.47864. PubMed 31535972.
Backbone
  Vector backbone: R4pGWB601
  Backbone manufacturer: http://shimane-u.org/nakagawa/gbv.htm
  Total vector size (bp): 12866
  Vector type: Plant Expression
  Selectable markers: Basta
Growth in bacteria
  Bacterial resistance: Spectinomycin, 50 μg/mL
  Growth temperature: 37°C
  Growth strain: DH5alpha
  Copy number: Unknown
Gene/Insert
  Gene/Insert name: BirA* (R118G mutant)
  Species: BirA from E. coli, codon optimized for human and mutated
  Insert size (bp): 957
  Mutation: R118G
  Promoter: Arabidopsis UBQ10 promoter
  Tag / fusion protein: V5 (N terminal on insert); GS linker (C terminal on insert); YFP (C terminal on insert); NLS (C terminal on insert)
  Cloning method: Gateway Cloning
  Sequencing primers: 5′ M13 fw; 3′ M13 rv
Resource information
  A portion of this plasmid was derived from a plasmid made by: BirA* was obtained from Alice Ting's lab at Stanford University (cloned from V5-hBirA(R118G)-NES_pCDNA3).
Terms and licenses: Academic/Nonprofit Terms; Industry Terms: Not Available to Industry
How to cite: R4pGWB601_UBQ10p-BirA(R118G)-YFP-NLS was a gift from Dominique Bergmann (Addgene plasmid # 127365 ; http://n2t.net/addgene:127365 ; RRID:Addgene_127365)
